>Addgene plasmid #168863 | pEntry_SARS-CoV-1-nsp2 | addgene full sequence | sequence record 343686 | Addgene NGS Result
CAAATAATGATTTTATTTTGACTGATAGTGACCTGTTCGTTGCAACAAATTGATGAGCAATGCTTTTTTA
TAATGCCAACTTTGTACAAAAAAGCAGAAGGGCCGTCAAGGCCAGGATCCATGGGATCCGCAGTCACTCG
CTATGTCGACAACAATTTCTGTGGCCCAGATGGGTACCCTCTTGATTGCATCAAAGATTTTCTCGCACGC
GCGGGCAAGTCAATGTGCACTCTTTCCGAACAACTTGATTACATCGAGTCGAAGAGAGGTGTCTACTGCT
GCCGTGACCATGAGCATGAAATTGCCTGGTTCACTGAGCGCTCTGATAAGAGCTACGAGCACCAGACACC
CTTCGAAATTAAGAGTGCCAAGAAATTTGACACTTTCAAAGGGGAATGCCCAAAGTTTGTGTTTCCTCTT
AACTCAAAAGTCAAAGTCATTCAACCACGTGTTGAAAAGAAAAAGACTGAGGGTTTCATGGGGCGTATAC
GCTCTGTGTACCCTGTTGCATCTCCACAGGAGTGTAACAATATGCACTTGTCTACCTTGATGAAATGTAA
TCATTGCGATGAAGTTTCATGGCAGACGTGCGACTTTCTGAAAGCCACTTGTGAACATTGTGGCACTGAA
AATTTAGTTATTGAAGGACCTACTACATGTGGGTACCTACCTACTAATGCTGTAGTGAAAATGCCATGTC
CTGCCTGTCAAGACCCAGAGATTGGACCTGAGCATAGTGTTGCAGATTATCACAACCACTCAAACATTGA
AACTCGACTCCGCAAGGGAGGTAGGACTAGATGTTTTGGAGGCTGTGTGTTTGCCTATGTTGGCTGCTAT
AATAAGCGTGCCTACTGGGTTCCTCGTGCTAGTGCTGATATTGGCTCAGGCCATACTGGCATTACTGGTG
ACAATGTGGAAACCTTGAATGAGGATCTCCTTGAGATACTGAGTCGTGAACGTGTTAACATTAACATTGT
TGGCGATTTTCATTTGAATGAAGAGGTTGCCATCATTTTGGCATCTTTCTCTGCTTCTACAAGTGCCTTT
ATTGACACTATAAAGAGTCTTGATTACAAGTCTTTCAAAACCATTGTTGAGTCCTGCGGTAACTATAAAG
TTACCAAGGGAAAGCCCGTAAAAGGTGCTTGGAACATTGGACAACAGAGATCAGTTTTAACACCACTGTG
TGGTTTTCCCTCACAGGCTGCTGGTGTTATCAGATCAATTTTTGCGCGCACACTTGATGCAGCAAACCAC
TCAATTCCTGATTTGCAAAGAGCAGCTGTCACCATACTTGATGGTATTTCTGAACAGTCATTACGTCTTG
TCGACGCCATGGTTTATACTTCAGACCTGCTCACCAACAGTGTCATTATTATGGCATATGTAACTGGTGG
TCTTGTACAACAGACTTCTCAGTGGTTGTCTAATCTTTTGGGCACTACTGTTGAAAAACTCAGGCCTATC
TTTGAATGGATTGAGGCGAAACTTAGTGCAGGAGTTGAATTTCTCAAGGATGCTTGGGAGATTCTCAAAT
TTCTCATTACAGGTGTTTTTGACATCGTCAAGGGTCAAATACAGGTTGCTTCAGATAACATCAAGGATTG
TGTAAAATGCTTCATTGATGTTGTTAACAAGGCACTCGAAATGTGCATTGATCAAGTCACTATCGCTGGC
GCAAAGTTGCGATCACTCAACTTAGGTGAAGTCTTCATCGCTCAAAGCAAGGGACTTTACCGTCAGTGTA
TACGTGGCAAGGAGCAGCTGCAACTACTCATGCCTCTTAAGGCACCAAAAGAAGTAACCTTTCTTGAAGG
TGATTCACATGACACAGTACTTACCTCTGAGGAGGTTGTTCTCAAGAACGGTGAACTCGAAGCACTCGAG
ACGCCCGTTGATAGCTTCACAAATGGAGCTATCGTTGGCACACCAGTCTGTGTAAATGGCCTCATGCTCT
TAGAGATTAAGGACAAAGAACAATACTGCGCATTGTCTCCTGGTTTACTGGCTACAAACAATGTCTTTCG
CTTAAAAGGGGGTCTTAATTAAGACGCGATCGCGGCCTCATGGGCCCAGCTTTCTTGTACAAAGTTGGCA
TTATAAAAAATAATTGCTCATCAATTTGTTGCAACGAACAGGTCACTATCAGTCAAAATAAAATCATTAT
TTGCCATCCAGCTGATATCCCCTATAGTGAGTCGTATTACATGGTCATAGCTGTTTCCTGGCAGCTCTGG
CCCGTGTCTCAAAATCTCTGATGTTACATTGCACAAGATAAAAATATATCATCATGCCTCCTCTAGACCA
GCCAGGACAGAAATGCCTCGACTTCGCTGCTACCCAAGGTTGCCGGGTGACGCACACCGTGGAAACGGAT
GAAGGCACGAACCCAGTGGACATAAGCCTGTTCGGTTCGTAAGCTGTAATGCAAGTAGCGTATGCGCTCA
CGCAACTGGTCCAGAACCTTGACCGAACGCAGCGGTGGTAACGGCGCAGTGGCGGTTTTCATGGCTTGTT
ATGACTGTTTTTTTGGGGTACAGTCTATGCCTCGGGCATCCAAGCAGCAAGCGCGTTACGCCGTGGGTCG
ATGTTTGATGTTATGGAGCAGCAACGATGTTACGCAGCAGGGCAGTCGCCCTAAAACAAAGTTAAACATT
ATGAGGGAAGCGGTGATCGCCGAAGTATCGACTCAACTATCAGAGGTAGTTGGCGTCATCGAGCGCCATC
TCGAACCGACGTTGCTGGCCGTACATTTGTACGGCTCCGCAGTGGATGGCGGCCTGAAGCCACACAGTGA
TATTGATTTGCTGGTTACGGTGACCGTAAGGCTTGATGAAACAACGCGGCGAGCTTTGATCAACGACCTT
TTGGAAACTTCGGCTTCCCCTGGAGAGAGCGAGATTCTCCGCGCTGTAGAAGTCACCATTGTTGTGCACG
ACGACATCATTCCGTGGCGTTATCCAGCTAAGCGCGAACTGCAATTTGGAGAATGGCAGCGCAATGACAT
TCTTGCAGGTATCTTCGAGCCAGCCACGATCGACATTGATCTGGCTATCTTGCTGACAAAAGCAAGAGAA
CATAGCGTTGCCTTGGTAGGTCCAGCGGCGGAGGAACTCTTTGATCCGGTTCCTGAACAGGATCTATTTG
AGGCGCTAAATGAAACCTTAACGCTATGGAACTCGCCGCCCGACTGGGCTGGCGATGAGCGAAATGTAGT
GCTTACGTTGTCCCGCATTTGGTACAGCGCAGTAACCGGCAAAATCGCGCCGAAGGATGTCGCTGCCGAC
TGGGCAATGGAGCGCCTGCCGGCCCAGTATCAGCCCGTCATACTTGAAGCTAGACAGGCTTATCTTGGAC
AAGAAGAAGATCGCTTGGCCTCGCGCGCAGATCAGTTGGAAGAATTTGTCCACTACGTGAAAGGCGAGAT
CACCAAGGTAGTCGGCAAATAACCCTCGAGCCACCCATGACCAAAATCCCTTAACGTGAGTTACGCGTCG
TTCCACTGAGCGTCAGACCCCGTAGAAAAGATCAAAGGATCTTCTTGAGATCCTTTTTTTCTGCGCGTAA
TCTGCTGCTTGCAAACAAAAAAACCACCGCTACCAGCGGTGGTTTGTTTGCCGGATCAAGAGCTACCAAC
TCTTTTTCCGAAGGTAACTGGCTTCAGCAGAGCGCAGATACCAAATACTGTTCTTCTAGTGTAGCCGTAG
TTAGGCCACCACTTCAAGAACTCTGTAGCACCGCCTACATACCTCGCTCTGCTAATCCTGTTACCAGTGG
CTGCTGCCAGTGGCGATAAGTCGTGTCTTACCGGGTTGGACTCAAGACGATAGTTACCGGATAAGGCGCA
GCGGTCGGGCTGAACGGGGGGTTCGTGCACACAGCCCAGCTTGGAGCGAACGACCTACACCGAACTGAGA
TACCTACAGCGTGAGCTATGAGAAAGCGCCACGCTTCCCGAAGGGAGAAAGGCGGACAGGTATCCGGTAA
GCGGCAGGGTCGGAACAGGAGAGCGCACGAGGGAGCTTCCAGGGGGAAACGCCTGGTATCTTTATAGTCC
TGTCGGGTTTCGCCACCTCTGACTTGAGCGTCGATTTTTGTGATGCTCGTCAGGGGGGCGGAGCCTATGG
AAAAACGCCAGCAACGCGGCCTTTTTACGGTTCCTGGCCTTTTGCTGGCCTTTTGCTCACATGTTCTTTC
CTGCGTTATCCCCTGATTCTGTGGATAACCGTATTACCGCCTTTGAGTGAGCTGATACCGCTCGCCGCAG
CCGAACGACCGAGCGCAGCGAGTCAGTGAGCGAGGAAGCGGAAGAGCGCCCAATACGCAAACCGCCTCTC
CCCGCGCGTTGGCCGATTCATTAATGCAGCTGGCACGACAGGTTTCCCGACTGGAAAGCGGGCAGTGAGC
GCAACGCAATTAATACGCGTACCGCTAGCCAGGAAGAGTTTGTAGAAACGCAAAAAGGCCATCCGTCAGG
ATGGCCTTCTGCTTAGTTTGATGCCTGGCAGTTTATGGCGGGCGTCCTGCCCGCCACCCTCCGGGCCGTT
GCTTCACAACGTTCAAATCCGCTCCCGGCGGATTTGTCCTACTCAGGAGAGCGTTCACCGACAAACAACA
GATAAAACGAAAGGCCCAGTCTTCCGACTGAGCCTTTCGTTTTATTTGATGCCTGGCAGTTCCCTACTCT
CGCGTTAACGCTAGCATGGATGTTTTCCCAGTCACGACGTTGTAAAACGACGGCCAGTCTTAAGCTCGGG
CCC
Features (pLannotate 1.2.2; 12 found; start..end, strand, type, name):
      1..97      +  protein_bind   attL1: mutant version of attL; recombination site for the Gateway® LR reaction LR Clonase™
    124..2043    +  CDS            R1A_SARS (fragment): Experimental evidence at protein level: Swiss-Prot protein existence level 1. [Non-structural protein 10]: Plays a pivotal role in viral transcription by stimulating both nsp14 3'-5' exoribonuclease and nsp16 2'-O-methyltransferase activities. Therefore plays an essential role in viral mRNAs cap methylation. From Severe acute respiratory syndrome coronavirus (SARS-CoV).
   2075..2173    -  protein_bind   attL2: mutant version of attL; recombination site for the Gateway® LR reaction LR Clonase™
   2191..2209    -  promoter       T7 promoter: promoter for bacteriophage T7 RNA polymerase
   2399..2422    +  promoter       Pc promoter (fragment): intI1 (promoter lies within the coding sequence); class 1 integron promoter
   2598..2654    +  CDS            GmR (fragment): gentamycin acetyltransferase; aacC1; confers resistance to gentamycin
   2661..3452    +  CDS            SmR: aminoglycoside adenylyltransferase (Murphy, 1985); aadA; confers resistance to spectinomycin and streptomycin
   3545..4133    +  rep_origin     ori: high-copy-number ColE1/pMB1/pBR322/pUC origin of replication
   4316..4408    +  CDS            lacI (fragment): lac repressor; lacI; The lac repressor binds to the lac operator to inhibit transcription in E. coli. This inhibition can be relieved by adding lactose or isopropyl-β-D-thiogalactopyranoside (IPTG).
   4463..4490    -  terminator     rrnB T2 terminator: transcription terminator T2 from the E. coli rrnB gene
   4622..4665    +  terminator     rrnB T1 terminator: Escherichia coli rrnB; transcription terminator T1 from the E. coli rrnB gene
   4712..4748    -  CDS            lacZα (fragment): LacZα fragment of β-galactosidase; lacZ fragment
