[The description below was written by a language model from this plasmid's Addgene catalogue record and pLannotate feature annotations shown in this document.]
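Description:
pEntry_SARS-CoV-1-nsp2 is a Gateway-compatible Entry clone built on the pENTR223.1 backbone (about 2.8 kb without insert; the sequenced plasmid is 4,763 nt) and propagated in E. coli. It replicates from a high-copy ColE1/pUC-type origin and is selected with spectinomycin through the aadA aminoglycoside adenylyltransferase gene (SmR), which lies downstream of a fragment of the class 1 integron Pc promoter. Short annotated remnants of GmR, lacI and lacZα are backbone leftovers rather than functional genes. The rrnB T1 and T2 terminators lie upstream of attL1, where they typically insulate the cloning region from read-through transcription.

The payload is the roughly 1.9 kb coding sequence for non-structural protein 2 (nsp2) of SARS-CoV-1, a cleavage product of the ORF1ab/replicase polyprotein. The automated annotation correctly matches it to the SARS-CoV replicase polyprotein 1a, but the accompanying functional text refers to nsp10 and does not describe this insert. The gene was commercially synthesized and inserted between SfiI sites. Depositor-described linkers supply a start codon flanked by BamHI sites at the 5′ end and a stop codon flanked by PacI and AsiSI sites at the 3′ end. The open reading frame sits between attL1 and attL2, so an LR Clonase reaction can move it directionally into any attR-containing Destination vector. The Entry vector has no expression promoter driving the insert; a T7 promoter just outside attL2 points back toward the insert in antisense orientation. The plasmid belongs to a collection of human coronavirus protein-coding Entry clones intended as a flexible source for building expression constructs for a range of downstream assays.
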