Addgene plasmid #168863: pEntry_SARS-CoV-1-nsp2
Purpose: Gateway-compatible Entry vector
Depositing lab: Pascal Falter-Braun. Depositing organization: Helmholtz Munich. Publication: A resource of human coronavirus protein-coding sequences in a flexible, multipurpose Gateway Entry clone collection. Weller B, Lin CW, Pogoutse O, Sauer M, Marin-de la Rosa N, Strobel A, Young V, Knapp JJ, Rayhan A, Falter C, Kim DK, Roth FP, Falter-Braun P. G3 (Bethesda). 2023 Jul 5;13(7):jkad105. doi: 10.1093/g3journal/jkad105. PubMed 37267226.
Backbone
  Vector backbone: pENTR223.1*SfiI
  Backbone size w/o insert (bp): 2800
  Vector type: Gateway-compatible Entry vector
Growth in bacteria
  Bacterial resistance: Spectinomycin, 50 μg/mL
  Growth temperature: 37°C
  Growth strain: DH5alpha
  Copy number: High Copy
Gene/Insert
  Gene/Insert name: SARS-CoV-1-nsp2 (alt name: nsp2)
  Species: Other
  Insert size (bp): 1914
  Entrez Gene: ORF1ab (a.k.a. sarsp1)
  Cloning method: Restriction Enzyme; 5′ cloning site SfiI (unknown if destroyed); 3′ cloning site SfiI (unknown if destroyed)
  Sequencing primers: 5′ M13 uni (-21); 3′ M13 rev (-29)
Resource information
  A portion of this plasmid was derived from a plasmid made by: Synthesized by Twist Bioscience
Terms and licenses: Academic/Nonprofit Terms; Industry Terms: Not Available to Industry
Depositor comments: 5'-linker: SfiI-BamHI-ATG-BamHI (GGCCGTCAaggccaggatccatgggatcc), 3'-linker: PacI-TAA-AsiSI-SfiI (cttaatTAAgacgcgatcgcggcctcatGGGCC).
How to cite: pEntry_SARS-CoV-1-nsp2 was a gift from Pascal Falter-Braun (Addgene plasmid # 168863 ; http://n2t.net/addgene:168863 ; RRID:Addgene_168863)
